Addgene plasmid #168473: pET11a-Z-N-DiB2
Purpose: N-fragment of the DiB2‐split‐Zip protein. This plasmid needs to be co-transformed with Plasmid 168256: pMRBad-Z-C-wtBlc to obtain DiB2‐split-Zip protein
Depositing lab: Jens Meiler. Depositing organization: Vanderbilt University. Publication: DiB-splits: nature-guided design of a novel fluorescent labeling split system. Bozhanova NG, Gavrikov AS, Mishin AS, Meiler J. Sci Rep. 2020 Jul 6;10(1):11049. doi: 10.1038/s41598-020-67095-2. PubMed 32632329.
Backbone
  Vector backbone: pET11a
  Backbone size w/o insert (bp): 5641
  Total vector size (bp): 6076
  Vector type: Bacterial Expression
Growth in bacteria
  Bacterial resistance: Ampicillin, 100 μg/mL
  Growth temperature: 37°C
  Growth strain: DH5alpha
  Copy number: High Copy
Gene/Insert
  Gene/Insert name: N-fragment of DiB2 + Leucine Zipper
  Species: Synthetic
  Insert size (bp): 435
  Promoter: T7
  Tag / fusion protein: His-tag (N terminal on insert)
  Cloning method: Restriction Enzyme; 5′ cloning site XbaI (not destroyed); 3′ cloning site BamHI (not destroyed)
  Sequencing primers: 5′ TAATACGACTCACTATAGGG; 3′ CTAGTTATTGCTCAGCGGTG
Terms and licenses: Academic/Nonprofit Terms; Industry Terms: Not Available to Industry
How to cite: pET11a-Z-N-DiB2 was a gift from Jens Meiler (Addgene plasmid # 168473 ; http://n2t.net/addgene:168473 ; RRID:Addgene_168473)
