[The description below was written by a language model from this plasmid's Addgene catalogue record and pLannotate feature annotations shown in this document.]
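Description:
pET11a-Z-N-DiB2 is a bacterial expression plasmid built on the pET11a backbone (about 6.1 kb in total) that encodes one half of a split fluorogen-activating protein system. It is maintained in E. coli through a ColE1/pMB1-type origin accompanied by the pBR322 bom region and the rop gene, and it is selected with ampicillin via the β-lactamase (AmpR) cassette. The catalogue lists it as high copy, although the annotated rop gene is normally associated with reduced copy number. Several tetracycline-resistance fragments and a tet promoter also appear in the annotation; these are non-functional remnants of the pBR322 ancestry of pET vectors.

The 435 bp synthetic insert, placed between XbaI and BamHI sites, encodes the N-terminal fragment of DiB2 fused to a leucine zipper and carries an N-terminal His-tag. The feature table recognises the DiB2 portion as a fragment of the E. coli lipocalin Blc, the scaffold from which the DiB proteins were engineered; the zipper and His-tag are not separately annotated. Expression is driven by a T7 promoter with an adjacent lac operator and the T7 gene 10 ribosome binding site, and it ends at the T7 terminator. The plasmid-borne lacI gene supplies repressor, so transcription requires a host providing T7 RNA polymerase and is inducible with IPTG.

On its own the plasmid yields only an incomplete protein. It is meant to be co-transformed with the companion plasmid pMRBad-Z-C-wtBlc, which supplies the C-terminal fragment. Per the record, this yields the DiB2-split-Zip protein, with the leucine zipper presumably driving association of the two halves. The system was developed as a split fluorescent labelling tool.
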