Features (pLannotate 1.2.2; 19 found; start..end, strand, type, name):
     54..326     +  CDS            blc (fragment): BLC_ECOLI - Also known as yjeL. Experimental evidence at protein level: Swiss-Prot protein existence level 1. Involved in the storage or transport of lipids necessary for membrane maintenance under stressful conditions. Displays a binding preference for lysophospholipids. From Escherichia coli (strain K12).
    445..494     +  CDS            SET1 (fragment): solubility-enhancement tag derived from T7 phage gene 10B
    502..549     +  terminator     T7 terminator: transcription terminator for bacteriophage T7 RNA polymerase
    572..676     -  CDS            TcR (fragment): tetracycline efflux protein; tet; confers resistance to tetracycline
    724..752     -  promoter       tet promoter: E. coli promoter for tetracycline efflux protein gene
    865..969     +  promoter       AmpR promoter: bla
    970..1830    +  CDS            AmpR: β-lactamase; bla; confers resistance to ampicillin, carbenicillin, and related antibiotics
   2001..2589    +  rep_origin     ori: high-copy-number ColE1/pMB1/pBR322/pUC origin of replication
   2775..2914    -  misc_feature   bom: basis of mobility region from pBR322
   3016..3207    -  CDS            rop: Rop protein, which maintains plasmids at low copy number; rop
   3224..3604    +  CDS            YPB1_ECOLX: Protein predicted: Swiss-Prot protein existence level 4. From Escherichia coli.
   3846..4470    -  CDS            TcR (fragment): tetracycline efflux protein; tet; confers resistance to tetracycline
   4485..4506    -  protein_bind   CAP binding site: CAP binding activates transcription in the presence of cAMP. E. coli catabolite activator protein
   4519..5601    -  CDS            lacI: lac repressor; lacI; The lac repressor binds to the lac operator to inhibit transcription in E. coli. This inhibition can be relieved by adding lactose or isopropyl-β-D-thiogalactopyranoside (IPTG).
   5602..5679    -  promoter       lacI promoter: lacI
   5687..5966    -  CDS            TcR (fragment): tetracycline efflux protein; tet; confers resistance to tetracycline
   5988..6006    +  promoter       T7 promoter: promoter for bacteriophage T7 RNA polymerase
   6007..6031    +  protein_bind   lac operator: The lac repressor binds to the lac operator to inhibit transcription in E. coli. This inhibition can be relieved by adding lactose or isopropyl-β-D-thiogalactopyranoside (IPTG). lac repressor encoded by lacI
   6046..6068    +  RBS            RBS: efficient ribosome binding site from bacteriophage T7 gene 10 (Olins and Rangwala, 1989)
>Addgene plasmid #168473 | pET11a-Z-N-DiB2 | addgene full sequence | sequence record 332731 | Addgene NGS Result
ATATGGGGCATCACCACCACCATCACCTCGAATCAACCAGCTTGTACAAGAAATCCAGCTCCACGCCGCC
GCGTGGCGTGACCGTAGTAAATAATTTCGACTGCAAACGTTATCTCGGTACCTGGTATGAGATTGCCCGT
TTTGATCACCGCTTTGAACGTGGACTGGAAAAAGTCACCGCAACATACAGCCTGCGTGATGACGGCGGCC
TGAATGTCATTAATAAAGGCTATAACCCTGACAGAGGAATGTGGCAGCAGAGTGAAGGGAAAGCGTACTT
TACCGGCGCACCAACTCGCGCTGCGCTGAAAGTGTCATTCTTTGGTGGCTCTGGCTCTGGCTCGAGCGCC
CTCAAAAAAGAATTGCAGGCAAACAAAAAAGAACTTGCGCAGCTGAAGTGGGAGTTACAAGCTCTGAAAA
AGGAACTGGCGCAGTAAGGATCCGGCTGCTAACAAAGCCCGAAAGGAAGCTGAGTTGGCTGCTGCCACCG
CTGAGCAATAACTAGCATAACCCCTTGGGGCCTCTAAACGGGTCTTGAGGGGTTTTTTGCTGAAAGGAGG
AACTATATCCGGATATCCCGCAAGAGGCCCGGCAGTACCGGCATAACCAAGCCTATGCCTACAGCATCCA
GGGTGACGGTGCCGAGGATGACGATGAGCGCATTGTTAGATTTCATACACGGTGCCTGACTGCGTTAGCA
ATTTAACTGTGATAAACTACCGCATTAAAGCTTATCGATGATAAGCTGTCAAACATGAGAATTCTTGAAG
ACGAAAGGGCCTCGTGATACGCCTATTTTTATAGGTTAATGTCATGATAATAATGGTTTCTTAGACGTCA
GGTGGCACTTTTCGGGGAAATGTGCGCGGAACCCCTATTTGTTTATTTTTCTAAATACATTCAAATATGT
ATCCGCTCATGAGACAATAACCCTGATAAATGCTTCAATAATATTGAAAAAGGAAGAGTATGAGTATTCA
ACATTTCCGTGTCGCCCTTATTCCCTTTTTTGCGGCATTTTGCCTTCCTGTTTTTGCTCACCCAGAAACG
CTGGTGAAAGTAAAAGATGCTGAAGATCAGTTGGGTGCACGAGTGGGTTACATCGAACTGGATCTCAACA
GCGGTAAGATCCTTGAGAGTTTTCGCCCCGAAGAACGTTTTCCAATGATGAGCACTTTTAAAGTTCTGCT
ATGTGGCGCGGTATTATCCCGTGTTGACGCCGGGCAAGAGCAACTCGGTCGCCGCATACACTATTCTCAG
AATGACTTGGTTGAGTACTCACCAGTCACAGAAAAGCATCTTACGGATGGCATGACAGTAAGAGAATTAT
GCAGTGCTGCCATAACCATGAGTGATAACACTGCGGCCAACTTACTTCTGACAACGATCGGAGGACCGAA
GGAGCTAACCGCTTTTTTGCACAACATGGGGGATCATGTAACTCGCCTTGATCGTTGGGAACCGGAGCTG
AATGAAGCCATACCAAACGACGAGCGTGACACCACGATGCCTGCAGCAATGGCAACAACGTTGCGCAAAC
TATTAACTGGCGAACTACTTACTCTAGCTTCCCGGCAACAATTAATAGACTGGATGGAGGCGGATAAAGT
TGCAGGACCACTTCTGCGCTCGGCCCTTCCGGCTGGCTGGTTTATTGCTGATAAATCTGGAGCCGGTGAG
CGTGGGTCTCGCGGTATCATTGCAGCACTGGGGCCAGATGGTAAGCCCTCCCGTATCGTAGTTATCTACA
CGACGGGGAGTCAGGCAACTATGGATGAACGAAATAGACAGATCGCTGAGATAGGTGCCTCACTGATTAA
GCATTGGTAACTGTCAGACCAAGTTTACTCATATATACTTTAGATTGATTTAAAACTTCATTTTTAATTT
AAAAGGATCTAGGTGAAGATCCTTTTTGATAATCTCATGACCAAAATCCCTTAACGTGAGTTTTCGTTCC
ACTGAGCGTCAGACCCCGTAGAAAAGATCAAAGGATCTTCTTGAGATCCTTTTTTTCTGCGCGTAATCTG
CTGCTTGCAAACAAAAAAACCACCGCTACCAGCGGTGGTTTGTTTGCCGGATCAAGAGCTACCAACTCTT
TTTCCGAAGGTAACTGGCTTCAGCAGAGCGCAGATACCAAATACTGTCCTTCTAGTGTAGCCGTAGTTAG
GCCACCACTTCAAGAACTCTGTAGCACCGCCTACATACCTCGCTCTGCTAATCCTGTTACCAGTGGCTGC
TGCCAGTGGCGATAAGTCGTGTCTTACCGGGTTGGACTCAAGACGATAGTTACCGGATAAGGCGCAGCGG
TCGGGCTGAACGGGGGGTTCGTGCACACAGCCCAGCTTGGAGCGAACGACCTACACCGAACTGAGATACC
TACAGCGTGAGCTATGAGAAAGCGCCACGCTTCCCGAAGGGAGAAAGGCGGACAGGTATCCGGTAAGCGG
CAGGGTCGGAACAGGAGAGCGCACGAGGGAGCTTCCAGGGGGAAACGCCTGGTATCTTTATAGTCCTGTC
GGGTTTCGCCACCTCTGACTTGAGCGTCGATTTTTGTGATGCTCGTCAGGGGGGCGGAGCCTATGGAAAA
ACGCCAGCAACGCGGCCTTTTTACGGTTCCTGGCCTTTTGCTGGCCTTTTGCTCACATGTTCTTTCCTGC
GTTATCCCCTGATTCTGTGGATAACCGTATTACCGCCTTTGAGTGAGCTGATACCGCTCGCCGCAGCCGA
ACGACCGAGCGCAGCGAGTCAGTGAGCGAGGAAGCGGAAGAGCGCCTGATGCGGTATTTTCTCCTTACGC
ATCTGTGCGGTATTTCACACCGCAATGGTGCACTCTCAGTACAATCTGCTCTGATGCCGCATAGTTAAGC
CAGTATACACTCCGCTATCGCTACGTGACTGGGTCATGGCTGCGCCCCGACACCCGCCAACACCCGCTGA
CGCGCCCTGACGGGCTTGTCTGCTCCCGGCATCCGCTTACAGACAAGCTGTGACCGTCTCCGGGAGCTGC
ATGTGTCAGAGGTTTTCACCGTCATCACCGAAACGCGCGAGGCAGCTGCGGTAAAGCTCATCAGCGTGGT
CGTGAAGCGATTCACAGATGTCTGCCTGTTCATCCGCGTCCAGCTCGTTGAGTTTCTCCAGAAGCGTTAA
TGTCTGGCTTCTGATAAAGCGGGCCATGTTAAGGGCGGTTTTTTCCTGTTTGGTCACTGATGCCTCCGTG
TAAGGGGGATTTCTGTTCATGGGGGTAATGATACCGATGAAACGAGAGAGGATGCTCACGATACGGGTTA
CTGATGATGAACATGCCCGGTTACTGGAACGTTGTGAGGGTAAACAACTGGCGGTATGGATGCGGCGGGA
CCAGAGAAAAATCACTCAGGGTCAATGCCAGCGCTTCGTTAATACAGATGTAGGTGTTCCACAGGGTAGC
CAGCAGCATCCTGCGATGCAGATCCGGAACATAATGGTGCAGGGCGCTGACTTCCGCGTTTCCAGACTTT
ACGAAACACGGAAACCGAAGACCATTCATGTTGTTGCTCAGGTCGCAGACGTTTTGCAGCAGCAGTCGCT
TCACGTTCGCTCGCGTATCGGTGATTCATTCTGCTAACCAGTAAGGCAACCCCGCCAGCCTAGCCGGGTC
CTCAACGACAGGAGCACGATCATGCGCACCCGTGGCCAGGACCCAACGCTGCCCGAGATGCGCCGCGTGC
GGCTGCTGGAGATGGCGGACGCGATGGATATGTTCTGCCAAGGGTTGGTTTGCGCATTCACAGTTCTCCG
CAAGAATTGATTGGCTCCAATTCTTGGAGTGGTGAATCCGTTAGCGAGGTGCCGCCGGCTTCCATTCAGG
TCGAGGTGGCCCGGCTCCATGCACCGCGACGCAACGCGGGGAGGCAGACAAGGTATAGGGCGGCGCCTAC
AATCCATGCCAACCCGTTCCATGTGCTCGCCGAGGCGGCATAAATCGCCGTGACGATCAGCGGTCCAATG
ATCGAAGTTAGGCTGGTAAGAGCCGCGAGCGATCCTTGAAGCTGTCCCTGATGGTCGTCATCTACCTGCC
TGGACAGCATGGCCTGCAACGCGGGCATCCCGATGCCGCCGGAAGCGAGAAGAATCATAATGGGGAAGGC
CATCCAGCCTCGCGTCGCGAACGCCAGCAAGACGTAGCCCAGCGCGTCGGCCGCCATGCCGGCGATAATG
GCCTGCTTCTCGCCGAAACGTTTGGTGGCGGGACCAGTGACGAAGGCTTGAGCGAGGGCGTGCAAGATTC
CGAATACCGCAAGCGACAGGCCGATCATCGTCGCGCTCCAGCGAAAGCGGTCCTCGCCGAAAATGACCCA
GAGCGCTGCCGGCACCTGTCCTACGAGTTGCATGATAAAGAAGACAGTCATAAGTGCGGCGACGATAGTC
ATGCCCCGCGCCCACCGGAAGGAGCTGACTGGGTTGAAGGCTCTCAAGGGCATCGGTCGAGATCCCGGTG
CCTAATGAGTGAGCTAACTTACATTAATTGCGTTGCGCTCACTGCCCGCTTTCCAGTCGGGAAACCTGTC
GTGCCAGCTGCATTAATGAATCGGCCAACGCGCGGGGAGAGGCGGTTTGCGTATTGGGCGCCAGGGTGGT
TTTTCTTTTCACCAGTGAGACGGGCAACAGCTGATTGCCCTTCACCGCCTGGCCCTGAGAGAGTTGCAGC
AAGCGGTCCACGCTGGTTTGCCCCAGCAGGCGAAAATCCTGTTTGATGGTGGTTAACGGCGGGATATAAC
ATGAGCTGTCTTCGGTATCGTCGTATCCCACTACCGAGATATCCGCACCAACGCGCAGCCCGGACTCGGT
AATGGCGCGCATTGCGCCCAGCGCCATCTGATCGTTGGCAACCAGCATCGCAGTGGGAACGATGCCCTCA
TTCAGCATTTGCATGGTTTGTTGAAAACCGGACATGGCACTCCAGTCGCCTTCCCGTTCCGCTATCGGCT
GAATTTGATTGCGAGTGAGATATTTATGCCAGCCAGCCAGACGCAGACGCGCCGAGACAGAACTTAATGG
GCCCGCTAACAGCGCGATTTGCTGGTGACCCAATGCGACCAGATGCTCCACGCCCAGTCGCGTACCGTCT
TCATGGGAGAAAATAATACTGTTGATGGGTGTCTGGTCAGAGACATCAAGAAATAACGCCGGAACATTAG
TGCAGGCAGCTTCCACAGCAATGGCATCCTGGTCATCCAGCGGATAGTTAATGATCAGCCCACTGACGCG
TTGCGCGAGAAGATTGTGCACCGCCGCTTTACAGGCTTCGACGCCGCTTCGTTCTACCATCGACACCACC
ACGCTGGCACCCAGTTGATCGGCGCGAGATTTAATCGCCGCGACAATTTGCGACGGCGCGTGCAGGGCCA
GACTGGAGGTGGCAACGCCAATCAGCAACGACTGTTTGCCCGCCAGTTGTTGTGCCACGCGGTTGGGAAT
GTAATTCAGCTCCGCCATCGCCGCTTCCACTTTTTCCCGCGTTTTCGCAGAAACGTGGCTGGCCTGGTTC
ACCACGCGGGAAACGGTCTGATAAGAGACACCGGCATACTCTGCGACATCGTATAACGTTACTGGTTTCA
CATTCACCACCCTGAATTGACTCTCTTCCGGGCGCTATCATGCCATACCGCGAAAGGTTTTGCGCCATTC
GATGGTGTCCGGGATCTCGACGCTCTCCCTTATGCGACTCCTGCATTAGGAAGCAGCCCAGTAGTAGGTT
GAGGCCGTTGAGCACCGCCGCCGCAAGGAATGGTGCATGCAAGGAGATGGCGCCCAACAGTCCCCCGGCC
ACGGGGCCTGCCACCATACCCACGCCGAAACAAGCGCTCATGAGCCCGAAGTGGCGAGCCCGATCTTCCC
CATCGGTGATGTCGGCGATATAGGCGCCAGCAACCGCACCTGTGGCGCCGGTGATGCCGGCCACGATGCG
TCCGGCGTAGAGGATCGAGATCTCGATCCCGCGAAATTAATACGACTCACTATAGGGGAATTGTGAGCGG
ATAACAATTCCCCTCTAGAAATAATTTTGTTTAACTTTAAGAAGGAGATATAC
