>Addgene plasmid #168473 | pET11a-Z-N-DiB2 | depositor partial sequence | sequence record 327005 | T7
ATTTTGTTTAACTTTAAGAAGGAGATATACATATGGGGCATCACCACCACCATCACCTCGAATCAACCAG
CTTGTACAAGAAATCCAGCTCCACGCCGCCGCGTGGCGTGACCGTAGTAAATAATTTCGACTGCAAACGT
TATCTCGGTACCTGGTATGAGATTGCCCGTTTTGATCACCGCTTTGAACGTGGACTGGAAAAAGTCACCG
CAACATACAGCCTGCGTGATGACGGCGGCCTGAATGTCATTAATAAAGGCTATAACCCTGACAGAGGAAT
GTGGCAGCAGAGTGAAGGGAAAGCGTACTTTACCGGCGCACCAACTCGCGCTGCGCTGAAAGTGTCATTC
TTTGGTGGCTCTGGCTCTGGCTCGAGCGCCCTCAAAAAAGAATTGCAGGCAAACAAAAAAGAACTTGCGC
AGCTGAAGTGGGAGTTACAAGCTCTGAAAAAGGAACTGGCGCAGTAAGGATCCGGCTGCTAACAAAGCCC
GAAAGGAAGCTGAGTTGGCTGCTGCCACCGCTGAGCAATAACTAGCATAACCCCTTGGGGCCTCTAAACG
GGTCTTGAGGGGTTTTTTGCTGAAAGGAGGAACTATATCCGGATATCCCGCAAGAGGCCCGGCAGTACCG
GCATAACCAAGCCTATGCCTACAGCATCCAGGGTGACGGTGCCGAGGATGACGATGAGCGCATTGTTAGA
TTTCATACACGGTGCCTGACTGCGTTAGCAATTTAACTGTGATAAACTACCGCATTAAAGCTTATCGATG
ATAAGCTGTCAAACATGAGAATTCTTGAAGACGAAAGGGCCTCGTGATACGCCTATTTTTATA
